Addgene plasmid #201435: Pat1 1-240-EGFP
Purpose: Bacterial protein expression of Pat1 1-240
Depositing lab: Michael Rosen. Depositing organization: University of Texas Southwestern Medical Center. Publication: Quantitative reconstitution of yeast RNA processing bodies. Currie SL, Xing W, Muhlrad D, Decker CJ, Parker R, Rosen MK. Proc Natl Acad Sci U S A. 2023 Apr 4;120(14):e2214064120. doi: 10.1073/pnas.2214064120. Epub 2023 Mar 27. PubMed 36972455.
Backbone
  Vector backbone: MTTH-EGFP
  Backbone size w/o insert (bp): 7400
  Vector type: Bacterial Expression
Growth in bacteria
  Bacterial resistance: Ampicillin, 100 μg/mL
  Growth temperature: 37°C
  Growth strain: DH5alpha
  Copy number: High Copy
Gene/Insert
  Gene/Insert name: Pat1
  Species: S. cerevisiae (budding yeast)
  Insert size (bp): 720
  Mutation: aa 1-240 only
  Entrez Gene: PAT1 (a.k.a. YCR077C, MRT1)
  Promoter: tac
  Tag / fusion protein: MBP, TEV (N terminal on backbone); EGFP, TEV, 6xHis (C terminal on backbone)
  Cloning method: Restriction Enzyme; 5′ cloning site NdeI (not destroyed); 3′ cloning site BamHI (not destroyed)
  Sequencing primers: 5′ GGTCGTCAGACTGTCGATGAAGCC; 3′ CAGGAAACAGCTATGACC
Resource information
  A portion of this plasmid was derived from a plasmid made by: gene insert was a gift from Roy Parker (University of Colorado Boulder)
Terms and licenses: Academic/Nonprofit Terms; Industry Terms: Not Available to Industry
How to cite: Pat1 1-240-EGFP was a gift from Michael Rosen (Addgene plasmid # 201435 ; http://n2t.net/addgene:201435 ; RRID:Addgene_201435)
