[The description below was written by a language model from this plasmid's Addgene catalogue record and pLannotate feature annotations shown in this document.]
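Description:
Pat1 1-240-EGFP is a bacterial expression plasmid built on the MTTH-EGFP backbone for producing an N-terminal fragment (residues 1–240) of the Saccharomyces cerevisiae protein Pat1, a decapping activator and translational repressor required for P-body formation. The sequenced construct is about 8.2 kb. It is propagated in E. coli using a ColE1/pMB1-type origin and is selected with ampicillin through the β-lactamase gene. The catalogue lists it as high copy, although the feature table also shows a rop gene and pBR322 bom fragments, which are usually associated with lower copy number. An M13 phage origin is also present.

Expression is driven by the hybrid tac promoter with a downstream lac operator. The plasmid carries its own lacI gene under the lacIq promoter, so transcription is repressed until it is induced with IPTG. The open reading frame encodes cytosolic maltose-binding protein (no signal sequence), a TEV protease site, the Pat1 fragment cloned between NdeI and BamHI, a green fluorescent protein, a second TEV site and a 6xHis tag. The fluorescent protein is EGFP according to the catalogue, while the automated annotation labels it as the closely related mEmerald. The annotation matches only part of the stated 720 bp insert to PAT1. A residual lacZα fragment and the rrnB T1 and T2 terminators follow the fusion.

This layout allows affinity purification through MBP and/or the His tag. TEV cleavage can then remove both purification tags to leave fluorescently labelled Pat1 1–240. The associated publication concerns quantitative reconstitution of yeast RNA processing bodies, which fits use of the purified labelled protein in such in vitro experiments.
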