Features (pLannotate 1.2.2; 24 found; start..end, strand, type, name):
     82..110     +  promoter       tac promoter: strong E. coli promoter; hybrid between the trp and lac UV5 promoters
    118..134     +  protein_bind   lac operator: The lac repressor binds to the lac operator to inhibit transcription in E. coli. This inhibition can be relieved by adding lactose or isopropyl-β-D-thiogalactopyranoside (IPTG). lac repressor encoded by lacI
    204..1304    +  CDS            MBP: maltose binding protein from E. coli; malE (mutated); This version of the gene does not encode a signal sequence, so MBP will remain in the cytosol.
   1377..1397    +  CDS            TEV site: tobacco etch virus (TEV) protease recognition and cleavage site
   1401..1988    +  CDS            PAT1 (fragment): PAT1_YEAST - Also known as MRT1. Experimental evidence at protein level: Swiss-Prot protein existence level 1. Activator of decapping that functions as a general and active mechanism of translational repression and required for P-body formation. First decay factor recruited to mRNA, at a time when the mRNA is still associated with translation factors. Subsequently, PAT1 recruits the hepta-heterodimer LSM1-LSM7 complex to P-bodies. In association with the LSM1-LSM7 complex, stabilizes the 3' terminus of mRNAs. This association is also required for mosaic virus genomic RNA translation. Modulates
   2148..2864    +  CDS            mEmerald: mEmerald is a basic (constitutively fluorescent) green fluorescent protein published in 1998, derived from Aequorea victoria. It is reported to be a very rapidly-maturing monomer with moderate acid sensitivity.
   2877..2897    +  CDS            TEV site: tobacco etch virus (TEV) protease recognition and cleavage site
   2898..2914    +  CDS            capTEV™ (fragment): composite tag for in vivo biotinylation, TEV protease cleavage, and 6xHis tagging
   2927..3081    +  CDS            lacZα (fragment): LacZα fragment of β-galactosidase; lacZ fragment
   3174..3289    +  ncRNA          5S rRNA: Accession: RF00001 - 5S ribosomal RNA
   3293..3379    +  terminator     rrnB T1 terminator: Escherichia coli rrnB; transcription terminator T1 from the E. coli rrnB gene
   3471..3498    +  terminator     rrnB T2 terminator: transcription terminator T2 from the E. coli rrnB gene
   3517..3608    +  promoter       AmpR promoter: bla
   3609..4469    +  CDS            AmpR: β-lactamase; bla; confers resistance to ampicillin, carbenicillin, and related antibiotics
   4511..5024    -  rep_origin     M13 ori (sequence partly withheld): M13 bacteriophage origin of replication; arrow indicates direction of (+) strand synthesis
   5135..5723    +  rep_origin     ori: high-copy-number ColE1/pMB1/pBR322/pUC origin of replication
   5909..5978    -  misc_feature   bom (fragment): basis of mobility region from pBR322
   5976..6074    -  misc_feature   bom (fragment): basis of mobility region from pBR322
   6176..6367    -  CDS            rop: Rop protein, which maintains plasmids at low copy number; rop
   6384..6764    +  CDS            YPB1_ECOLX: Protein predicted: Swiss-Prot protein existence level 4. From Escherichia coli.
   6863..6940    +  promoter       lacIq promoter: lacI (mutant); In the lacIq allele, a single base change in the promoter boosts expression of the lacI gene about 10-fold.
   6941..8023    +  CDS            lacI: lac repressor; lacI; The lac repressor binds to the lac operator to inhibit transcription in E. coli. This inhibition can be relieved by adding lactose or isopropyl-β-D-thiogalactopyranoside (IPTG).
   8036..8057    +  protein_bind   CAP binding site: CAP binding activates transcription in the presence of cAMP. E. coli catabolite activator protein
   8076..8093    +  promoter       tet promoter (fragment): E. coli promoter for tetracycline efflux protein gene
>Addgene plasmid #201435 | Pat1 1-240-EGFP | addgene full sequence | sequence record 394535 | Addgene NGS Result
GCTCAAGGCGCACTCCCGTTCTGGATAATGTTTTTTGCGCCGACATCATAACGGTTCTGGCAAATATTCT
GAAATGAGCTGTTGACAATTAATCATCGGCTCGTATAATGTGTGGAATTGTGAGCGGATAACAATTTCAC
ACAGGAAACAGCCAGTCCGTTTAGGTGTTTTCACGAGCACTTCACCAACAAGGACCATAGATTATGAAAA
CTGAAGAAGGTAAACTGGTAATCTGGATTAACGGCGATAAAGGCTATAACGGTCTCGCTGAAGTCGGTAA
GAAATTCGAGAAAGATACCGGAATTAAAGTCACCGTTGAGCATCCGGATAAACTGGAAGAGAAATTCCCA
CAGGTTGCGGCAACTGGCGATGGCCCTGACATTATCTTCTGGGCACACGACCGCTTTGGTGGCTACGCTC
AATCTGGCCTGTTGGCTGAAATCACCCCGGACAAAGCGTTCCAGGACAAGCTGTATCCGTTTACCTGGGA
TGCCGTACGTTACAACGGCAAGCTGATTGCTTACCCGATCGCTGTTGAAGCGTTATCGCTGATTTATAAC
AAAGATCTGCTGCCGAACCCGCCAAAAACCTGGGAAGAGATCCCGGCGCTGGATAAAGAACTGAAAGCGA
AAGGTAAGAGCGCGCTGATGTTCAACCTGCAAGAACCGTACTTCACCTGGCCGCTGATTGCTGCTGACGG
GGGTTATGCGTTCAAGTATGAAAACGGCAAGTACGACATTAAAGACGTGGGCGTGGATAACGCTGGCGCG
AAAGCGGGTCTGACCTTCCTGGTTGACCTGATTAAAAACAAACACATGAATGCAGACACCGATTACTCCA
TCGCAGAAGCTGCCTTTAATAAAGGCGAAACAGCGATGACCATCAACGGCCCGTGGGCATGGTCCAACAT
CGACACCAGCAAAGTGAATTATGGTGTAACGGTACTGCCGACCTTCAAGGGTCAACCATCCAAACCGTTC
GTTGGCGTGCTGAGCGCAGGTATTAACGCCGCCAGTCCGAACAAAGAGCTGGCAAAAGAGTTCCTCGAAA
ACTATCTGCTGACTGATGAAGGTCTGGAAGCGGTTAATAAAGACAAACCGCTGGGTGCCGTAGCGCTGAA
GTCTTACGAGGAAGAGTTGGCGAAAGATCCACGTATTGCCGCCACCATGGAAAACGCCCAGAAAGGTGAA
ATCATGCCGAACATCCCGCAGATGTCCGCTTTCTGGTATGCCGTGCGTACTGCGGTGATCAACGCCGCCA
GCGGTCGTCAGACTGTCGATGAAGCCCTGAAAGACGCGCAGACTAATTCGAGCTCGAACAACAACAACAA
TAACAATAACAACAACCTCGGGATCGAGGGAAGGATTTCAGAATTTGAAAACCTGTATTTTCAGGGCCAT
ATGTCCTTCTTTGGGTTAGAAAATAGCGGTAATGCGCGGGATGGTCCTCTGGACTTTGAAGAGAGTTACA
AGGGCTATGGCGAGCACGAACTTGAGGAGAACGACTATTTGAACGACGAAACATTTGGTGATAATGTTCA
GGTTGGTACCGACTTTGATTTTGGAAATCCTCACAGCAGCGGCAGCAGCGGCAACGCAATTGGTGGTAAT
GGCGTCGGTGCCACGGCTAGATCGTATGTTGCAGCTACTGCAGAAGGAATTAGCGGCCCTAGGACCGATG
GAACGGCAGCAGCAGGACCTCTAGACCTGAAGCCAATGGAATCTTTGTGGTCTACTGCACCACCTCCAGC
AATGGCGCCTTCACCCCAAAGTACAATGGCTCCGGCTCCTGCTCCGCAGCAAATGGCCCCCCTACAGCCA
ATCTTGTCGATGCAAGACTTGGAAAGACAACAACGTCAAATGCAGCAACAGTTTATGAATTTCCACGCCA
TGGGTCATCCACAGGGTCTCCCACAGGGTCCGCCTCAGCAGCAATTTCCAATGCAGCCTGCGTCGGGTCA
ACCAGGTCCCTCACAATTTGCGCCTCCACCTCCACCTCCTGGCGTTAATGTGAATATGAATCAAATGCCA
ATGGGTCCTGTACAAGTTCCAGTTCAAGCTTCGCCTTCACCCATCGGTATGTCCAACACTCCTTCTCCAG
GCCCTGTGGTTGGCGCAACTGGATCCGGGTCTGGTTCAGGAATGGCCATGGTGAGCAAGGGCGAGGAGCT
GTTCACCGGGGTGGTGCCCATCCTGGTCGAGCTGGACGGCGACGTAAACGGCCACAAGTTCAGCGTGTCC
GGCGAGGGCGAGGGCGATGCCACCTACGGCAAGCTGACCCTGAAGTTCATCTGCACCACCGGCAAGCTGC
CCGTGCCCTGGCCCACCCTCGTGACCACCTTGACCTACGGCGTGCAGTGCTTCGCCCGCTACCCCGACCA
CATGAAGCAGCACGACTTCTTCAAGTCCGCCATGCCCGAAGGCTACGTCCAGGAGCGCACCATCTTCTTC
AAGGACGACGGCAACTACAAGACCCGCGCCGAGGTGAAGTTCGAGGGCGACACCCTGGTGAACCGCATCG
AGCTGAAGGGCATCGACTTCAAGGAGGACGGCAACATCCTGGGGCACAAGCTGGAGTACAACTACAACAG
CCACAAGGTCTATATCACCGCCGACAAGCAGAAGAACGGCATCAAGGTGAACTTCAAGACCCGCCACAAC
ATCGAGGACGGCAGCGTGCAGCTCGCCGACCACTACCAGCAGAACACCCCCATCGGCGACGGCCCCGTGC
TGCTGCCCGACAACCACTACCTGAGCACCCAGTCCAAGCTGAGCAAAGACCCCAACGAGAAGCGCGATCA
CATGGTCCTGCTGGAGTTCGTGACCGCCGCCGGGATCACTCTCGGCATGGACGAGCTGTACAAGGGAAGC
GGCCGCGAAAACCTGTATTTTCAGGGCCATCATCATCATCATCACTGAAAGCTTGGCACTGGCCGTCGTT
TTACAACGTCGTGACTGGGAAAACCCTGGCGTTACCCAACTTAATCGCCTTGCAGCACATCCCCCTTTCG
CCAGCTGGCGTAATAGCGAAGAGGCCCGCACCGATCGCCCTTCCCAACAGTTGCGCAGCCTGAATGGCGA
ATGGCAGCTTGGCTGTTTTGGCGGATGAGATAAGATTTTCAGCCTGATACAGATTAAATCAGAACGCAGA
AGCGGTCTGATAAAACAGAATTTGCCTGGCGGCAGTAGCGCGGTGGTCCCACCTGACCCCATGCCGAACT
CAGAAGTGAAACGCCGTAGCGCCGATGGTAGTGTGGGGTCTCCCCATGCGAGAGTAGGGAACTGCCAGGC
ATCAAATAAAACGAAAGGCTCAGTCGAAAGACTGGGCCTTTCGTTTTATCTGTTGTTTGTCGGTGAACGC
TCTCCTGAGTAGGACAAATCCGCCGGGAGCGGATTTGAACGTTGCGAAGCAACGGCCCGGAGGGTGGCGG
GCAGGACGCCCGCCATAAACTGCCAGGCATCAAATTAAGCAGAAGGCCATCCTGACGGATGGCCTTTTTG
CGTTTCTACAAACTCTTTTGTTTATTTTTCTAAATACATTCAAATATGTATCCGCTCATGAGACAATAAC
CCTGATAAATGCTTCAATAATATTGAAAAAGGAAGAGTATGAGTATTCAACATTTCCGTGTCGCCCTTAT
TCCCTTTTTTGCGGCATTTTGCCTTCCTGTTTTTGCTCACCCAGAAACGCTGGTGAAAGTAAAAGATGCT
GAAGATCAGTTGGGTGCACGAGTGGGTTACATCGAACTGGATCTCAACAGCGGTAAGATCCTTGAGAGTT
TTCGCCCCGAAGAACGTTTCCCAATGATGAGCACTTTTAAAGTTCTGCTATGTGGCGCGGTATTATCCCG
TGTTGACGCCGGGCAAGAGCAACTCGGTCGCCGCATACACTATTCTCAGAATGACTTGGTTGAGTACTCA
CCAGTCACAGAAAAGCATCTTACGGATGGCATGACAGTAAGAGAATTATGCAGTGCTGCCATAACCATGA
GTGATAACACTGCGGCCAACTTACTTCTGACAACGATCGGAGGACCGAAGGAGCTAACCGCTTTTTTGCA
CAACATGGGGGATCATGTAACTCGCCTTGATCGTTGGGAACCGGAGCTGAATGAAGCCATACCAAACGAC
GAGCGTGACACCACGATGCCTGTAGCAATGGCAACAACGTTGCGCAAACTATTAACTGGCGAACTACTTA
CTCTAGCTTCCCGGCAACAATTAATAGACTGGATGGAGGCGGATAAAGTTGCAGGACCACTTCTGCGCTC
GGCCCTTCCGGCTGGCTGGTTTATTGCTGATAAATCTGGAGCCGGTGAGCGTGGGTCTCGCGGTATCATT
GCAGCACTGGGGCCAGATGGTAAGCCCTCCCGTATCGTAGTTATCTACACGACGGGGAGTCAGGCAACTA
TGGATGAACGAAATAGACAGATCGCTGAGATAGGTGCCTCACTGATTAAGCATTGGTAACTGTCAGACCA
AGTTTACTCATATATACTTTAGATTGATT
[38 nt withheld, positions 4510-4547]
A
[37 nt withheld, positions 4549-4585]
ATTTTGTTAAAATTCGCGTTAAATTTTTGTTAAATCAGCTCATTTTTTAACCAATAGGCCGAAATCGGCA
AAATCCCTTATAAATCAAAAGAATAGCCCGAGATAGGGT
[37 nt withheld, positions 4695-4731]
AAAGAACGTGGACTCCAACGTCAAAGG
[141 nt withheld, positions 4759-4899]
G
[125 nt withheld, positions 4901-5025]
AAAGGATCTAGGTGAAGATCCTTTTTGATAATCTCATGACCAAAATCCCTTAACGTGAGTTTTCGTTCCA
CTGAGCGTCAGACCCCGTAGAAAAGATCAAAGGATCTTCTTGAGATCCTTTTTTTCTGCGCGTAATCTGC
TGCTTGCAAACAAAAAAACCACCGCTACCAGCGGTGGTTTGTTTGCCGGATCAAGAGCTACCAACTCTTT
TTCCGAAGGTAACTGGCTTCAGCAGAGCGCAGATACCAAATACTGTCCTTCTAGTGTAGCCGTAGTTAGG
CCACCACTTCAAGAACTCTGTAGCACCGCCTACATACCTCGCTCTGCTAATCCTGTTACCAGTGGCTGCT
GCCAGTGGCGATAAGTCGTGTCTTACCGGGTTGGACTCAAGACGATAGTTACCGGATAAGGCGCAGCGGT
CGGGCTGAACGGGGGGTTCGTGCACACAGCCCAGCTTGGAGCGAACGACCTACACCGAACTGAGATACCT
ACAGCGTGAGCTATGAGAAAGCGCCACGCTTCCCGAAGGGAGAAAGGCGGACAGGTATCCGGTAAGCGGC
AGGGTCGGAACAGGAGAGCGCACGAGGGAGCTTCCAGGGGGAAACGCCTGGTATCTTTATAGTCCTGTCG
GGTTTCGCCACCTCTGACTTGAGCGTCGATTTTTGTGATGCTCGTCAGGGGGGCGGAGCCTATGGAAAAA
CGCCAGCAACGCGGCCTTTTTACGGTTCCTGGCCTTTTGCTGGCCTTTTGCTCACATGTTCTTTCCTGCG
TTATCCCCTGATTCTGTGGATAACCGTATTACCGCCTTTGAGTGAGCTGATACCGCTCGCCGCAGCCGAA
CGACCGAGCGCAGCGAGTCAGTGAGCGAGGAAGCGGAAGAGCGCCTGATGCGGTATTTTCTCCTTACGCA
TCTGTGCGGTATTTCACACCGCATGTGGTGCACTCTCAGTACACCGCATGTGGTGCACTCTCAGTACAAT
CTGCTCTGATGCCGCATAGTTAAGCCAGTATACACTCCGCTATCGCTACGTGACTGGGTCATGGCTGCGC
CCCGACACCCGCCAACACCCGCTGACGCGCCCTGACGGGCTTGTCTGCTCCCGGCATCCGCTTACAGACA
AGCTGTGACCGTCTCCGGGAGCTGCATGTGTCAGAGGTTTTCACCGTCATCACCGAAACGCGCGAGGCAG
CTGCGGTAAAGCTCATCAGCGTGGTCGTGCAGCGATTCACAGATGTCTGCCTGTTCATCCGCGTCCAGCT
CGTTGAGTTTCTCCAGAAGCGTTAATGTCTGGCTTCTGATAAAGCGGGCCATGTTAAGGGCGGTTTTTTC
CTGTTTGGTCACTGATGCCTCCGTGTAAGGGGGATTTCTGTTCATGGGGGTAATGATACCGATGAAACGA
GAGAGGATGCTCACGATACGGGTTACTGATGATGAACATGCCCGGTTACTGGAACGTTGTGAGGGTAAAC
AACTGGCGGTATGGATGCGGCGGGACCAGAGAAAAATCACTCAGGGTCAATGCCAGCGCTTCGTTAATAC
AGATGTAGGTGTTCCACAGGGTAGCCAGCAGCATCCTGCGATGCAGATCCGGAACATAATGGTGCAGGGC
GCTGACTTCCGCGTTTCCAGACTTTACGAAACACGGAAACCGAAGACCATTCATGTTGTTGCTCAGGTCG
CAGACGTTTTGCAGCAGCAGTCGCTTCACGTTCGCTCGCGTATCGGTGATTCATTCTGCTAACCAGTAAG
GCAACCCCGCCAGCCTAGCCGGGTCCTCAACGACAGGAGCACGATCATGCGCACCCGTGGCCAGGACCCA
ACGCTGCCCGAAATTCCGACACCATCGAATGGTGCAAAACCTTTCGCGGTATGGCATGATAGCGCCCGGA
AGAGAGTCAATTCAGGGTGGTGAATGTGAAACCAGTAACGTTATACGATGTCGCAGAGTATGCCGGTGTC
TCTTATCAGACCGTTTCCCGCGTGGTGAACCAGGCCAGCCACGTTTCTGCGAAAACGCGGGAAAAAGTGG
AAGCGGCGATGGCGGAGCTGAATTACATTCCCAACCGCGTGGCACAACAACTGGCGGGCAAACAGTCGTT
GCTGATTGGCGTTGCCACCTCCAGTCTGGCCCTGCACGCGCCGTCGCAAATTGTCGCGGCGATTAAATCT
CGCGCCGATCAACTGGGTGCCAGCGTGGTGGTGTCGATGGTAGAACGAAGCGGCGTCGAAGCCTGTAAAG
CGGCGGTGCACAATCTTCTCGCGCAACGCGTCAGTGGGCTGATCATTAACTATCCGCTGGATGACCAGGA
TGCCATTGCTGTGGAAGCTGCCTGCACTAATGTTCCGGCGTTATTTCTTGATGTCTCTGACCAGACACCC
ATCAACAGTATTATTTTCTCCCATGAAGACGGTACGCGACTGGGCGTGGAGCATCTGGTCGCATTGGGTC
ACCAGCAAATCGCGCTGTTAGCGGGCCCATTAAGTTCTGTCTCGGCGCGTCTGCGTCTGGCTGGCTGGCA
TAAATATCTCACTCGCAATCAAATTCAGCCGATAGCGGAACGGGAAGGCGACTGGAGTGCCATGTCCGGT
TTTCAACAAACCATGCAAATGCTGAATGAGGGCATCGTTCCCACTGCGATGCTGGTTGCCAACGATCAGA
TGGCGCTGGGCGCAATGCGCGCCATTACCGAGTCCGGGCTGCGCGTTGGTGCGGATATCTCGGTAGTGGG
ATACGACGATACCGAAGACAGCTCATGTTATATCCCGCCGTTAACCACCATCAAACAGGATTTTCGCCTG
CTGGGGCAAACCAGCGTGGACCGCTTGCTGCAACTCTCTCAGGGCCAGGCGGTGAAGGGCAATCAGCTGT
TGCCCGTCTCACTGGTGAAAAGAAAAACCACCCTGGCGCCCAATACGCAAACCGCCTCTCCCCGCGCGTT
GGCCGATTCATTAATGCAGCTGGCACGACAGGTTTCCCGACTGGAAAGCGGGCAGTGAGCGCAACGCAAT
TAATGTAAGTTAGCTCACTCATTAGGCACAATTCTCATGTTTGACAGCTTATCATCGACTGCACGGTGCA
CCAATGCTTCTGGCGTCAGGCAGCCATCGGAAGCTGTGGTATGGCTGTGCAGGTCGTAAATCACTGCATA
ATTCGTGTC
